>Addgene plasmid #231154 | VirTREX2-HLDel-1_NbATML1-2pro and NbATML1-1pro | addgene full sequence | sequence record 458176 | Addgene NGS Result
CCGGGCATGTCCCGAAGACATTAAACTACGGTTCTTTAAGTAGATCCGTGTCTGAAGTTTTAGGTTCAAT
TTAAACCTACGAGATTGACATTCTCGACTGATCTTGATTGATCGGTAAGTCTTTTGTAATTTAATTTTCT
TTTTGATTTTATTTTAAATTGTTATCTGTTTCTGTGTATAGACTGTTTGAGATCGGCGTTTGGCCGACTC
ATTGTCTTACCATAGGGGAACGGACTTTGTTTGTGTTGTTATTTTATTTGTATTTTATTAAAATTCTCAA
CGATCTGAAAAAGCCTCGCGGCTAAGAGATTGTTGGGGGGTGAGTAAGTACTTTTAAAGTGATGATGGTT
ACAAAGGCAAAAGGGGTAAAACCCCTCGCCTACGTAAGCGTTATTACGCCCGTCTGTACTTATATCAGTA
CACTGACGAGTCCCTAAAGGACGAAACGGGAGAACGCTAGCCACCACCACCACCACCACGTGTGAATTAC
AGGTGACCAGCTCGAATTTCCCCGATCGTTCAAACATTTGGCAATAAAGTTTCTTAAGATTGAATCCTGT
TGCCGGTCTTGCGATGATTATCATATAATTTCTGTTGAATTACGTTAAGCATGTAATAATTAACATGTAA
TGCATGACGTTATTTATGAGATGGGTTTTTATGATTAGAGTCCCGCAATTATACATTTAATACGCGATAG
AAAACAAAATATAGCGCGCAAACTAGGATAAATTATCGCGCGCGGTGTCATCTATGTTACTAGATCGGGA
ATTAAACTATCAGTGTTTGACAGGATATATTGGCGGGTAAACCTAAGAGAAAAGAGCGTTTATTAGAATA
ATCGGATATTTAAAAGGGCGTGAAAAGGTTTATCCGTTCGTCCATTTGTATGTGCATGCCAACCACAGGG
TTCCCCTCGGGATCAAAGTACTTTGATCCAACCCCTCCGCTGCTATAGTGCAGTCGGCTTCTGACGTTCA
GTGCAGCCGTCTTCTGAAAACGACATGTCGCACAAGTCCTAAGTTACGCGACAGGCTGCCGCCCTGCCCT
TTTCCTGGCGTTTTCTTGTCGCGTGTTTTAGTCGCATAAAGTAGAATACTTGCGACTAGAACCGGAGACA
TTACGCCATGAACAAGAGCGCCGCCGCTGGCCTGCTGGGCTATGCCCGCGTCAGCACCGACGACCAGGAC
TTGACCAACCAACGGGCCGAACTGCACGCGGCCGGCTGCACCAAGCTGTTTTCCGAGAAGATCACCGGCA
CCAGGCGCGACCGCCCGGAGCTGGCCAGGATGCTTGACCACCTACGCCCTGGCGACGTTGTGACAGTGAC
CAGGCTAGACCGCCTGGCCCGCAGCACCCGCGACCTACTGGACATTGCCGAGCGCATCCAGGAGGCCGGC
GCGGGCCTGCGTAGCCTGGCAGAGCCGTGGGCCGACACCACCACGCCGGCCGGCCGCATGGTGTTGACCG
TGTTCGCCGGCATTGCCGAGTTCGAGCGTTCCCTAATCATCGACCGCACCCGGAGCGGGCGCGAGGCCGC
CAAGGCCCGAGGCGTGAAGTTTGGCCCCCGCCCTACCCTCACCCCGGCACAGATCGCGCACGCCCGCGAG
CTGATCGACCAGGAAGGCCGCACCGTGAAAGAGGCGGCTGCACTGCTTGGCGTGCATCGCTCGACCCTGT
ACCGCGCACTTGAGCGCAGCGAGGAAGTGACGCCCACCGAGGCCAGGCGGCGCGGTGCCTTCCGTGAGGA
CGCATTGACCGAGGCCGACGCCCTGGCGGCCGCCGAGAATGAACGCCAAGAGGAACAAGCATGAAACCGC
ACCAGGACGGCCAGGACGAACCGTTTTTCATTACCGAAGAGATCGAGGCGGAGATGATCGCGGCCGGGTA
CGTGTTCGAGCCGCCCGCGCACGTCTCAACCGTGCGGCTGCATGAAATCCTGGCCGGTTTGTCTGATGCC
AAGCTGGCGGCCTGGCCGGCCAGCTTGGCCGCTGAAGAAACCGAGCGCCGCCGTCTAAAAAGGTGATGTG
TATTTGAGTAAAACAGCTTGCGTCATGCGGTCGCTGCGTATATGATGCGATGAGTAAATAAACAAATACG
CAAGGGGAACGCATGAAGGTTATCGCTGTACTTAACCAGAAAGGCGGGTCAGGCAAGACGACCATCGCAA
CCCATCTAGCCCGCGCCCTGCAACTCGCCGGGGCCGATGTTCTGTTAGTCGATTCCGATCCCCAGGGCAG
TGCCCGCGATTGGGCGGCCGTGCGGGAAGATCAACCGCTAACCGTTGTCGGCATCGACCGCCCGACGATT
GACCGCGACGTGAAGGCCATCGGCCGGCGCGACTTCGTAGTGATCGACGGAGCGCCCCAGGCGGCGGACT
TGGCTGTGTCCGCGATCAAGGCAGCCGACTTCGTGCTGATTCCGGTGCAGCCAAGCCCTTACGACATATG
GGCCACCGCCGACCTGGTGGAGCTGGTTAAGCAGCGCATTGAGGTCACGGATGGAAGGCTACAAGCGGCC
TTTGTCGTGTCGCGGGCGATCAAAGGCACGCGCATCGGCGGTGAGGTTGCCGAGGCGCTGGCCGGGTACG
AGCTGCCCATTCTTGAGTCCCGTATCACGCAGCGCGTGAGCTACCCAGGCACTGCCGCCGCCGGCACAAC
CGTTCTTGAATCAGAACCCGAGGGCGACGCTGCCCGCGAGGTCCAGGCGCTGGCCGCTGAAATTAAATCA
AAACTCATTTGAGTTAATGAGGTAAAGAGAAAATGAGCAAAAGCACAAACACGCTAAGTGCCGGCCGTCC
GAGCGCACGCAGCAGCAAGGCTGCAACGTTGGCCAGCCTGGCAGACACGCCAGCCATGAAGCGGGTCAAC
TTTCAGTTGCCGGCGGAGGATCACACCAAGCTGAAGATGTACGCGGTACGCCAAGGCAAGACCATTACCG
AGCTGCTATCTGAATACATCGCGCAGCTACCAGAGTAAATGAGCAAATGAATAAATGAGTAGATGAATTT
TAGCGGCTAAAGGAGGCGGCATGGAAAATCAAGAACAACCAGGCACCGACGCCGTGGAATGCCCCATGTG
TGGAGGAACGGGCGGTTGGCCAGGCGTAAGCGGCTGGGTTGCCTGCCGGCCCTGCAATGGCACTGGAACC
CCCAAGCCCGAGGAATCGGCGTGAGCGGTCGCAAACCATCCGGCCCGGTACAAATCGGCGCGGCGCTGGG
TGATGACCTGGTGGAGAAGTTGAAGGCCGCGCAGGCCGCCCAGCGGCAACGCATCGAGGCAGAAGCACGC
CCCGGTGAATCGTGGCAAGCGGCCGCTGATCGAATCCGCAAAGAATCCCGGCAACCGCCGGCAGCCGGTG
CGCCGTCGATTAGGAAGCCGCCCAAGGGCGACGAGCAACCAGATTTTTTCGTTCCGATGCTCTATGACGT
GGGCACCCGCGATAGTCGCAGCATCATGGACGTGGCCGTTTTCCGTCTGTCGAAGCGTGACCGACGAGCT
GGCGAGGTGATCCGCTACGAGCTTCCAGACGGGCACGTAGAGGTTTCCGCAGGGCCGGCCGGCATGGCCA
GTGTGTGGGATTACGACCTGGTACTGATGGCGGTTTCCCATCTAACCGAATCCATGAACCGATACCGGGA
AGGGAAGGGAGACAAGCCCGGCCGCGTGTTCCGTCCACACGTTGCGGACGTACTCAAGTTCTGCCGGCGA
GCCGATGGCGGAAAGCAGAAAGACGACCTGGTAGAAACCTGCATTCGGTTAAACACCACGCACGTTGCCA
TGCAGCGTACGAAGAAGGCCAAGAACGGCCGCCTGGTGACGGTATCCGAGGGTGAAGCCTTGATTAGCCG
CTACAAGATCGTAAAGAGCGAAACCGGGCGGCCGGAGTACATCGAGATCGAGCTAGCTGATTGGATGTAC
CGCGAGATCACAGAAGGCAAGAACCCGGACGTGCTGACGGTTCACCCCGATTACTTTTTGATCGATCCCG
GCATCGGCCGTTTTCTCTACCGCCTGGCACGCCGCGCCGCAGGCAAGGCAGAAGCCAGATGGTTGTTCAA
GACGATCTACGAACGCAGTGGCAGCGCCGGAGAGTTCAAGAAGTTCTGTTTCACCGTGCGCAAGCTGATC
GGGTCAAATGACCTGCCGGAGTACGATTTGAAGGAGGAGGCGGGGCAGGCTGGCCCGATCCTAGTCATGC
GCTACCGCAACCTGATCGAGGGCGAAGCATCCGCCGGTTCCTAATGTACGGAGCAGATGCTAGGGCAAAT
TGCCCTAGCAGGGGAAAAAGGTCGAAAAGGTCTCTTTCCTGTGGATAGCACGTACATTGGGAACCCAAAG
CCGTACATTGGGAACCGGAACCCGTACATTGGGAACCCAAAGCCGTACATTGGGAACCGGTCACACATGT
AAGTGACTGATATAAAAGAGAAAAAAGGCGATTTTTCCGCCTAAAACTCTTTAAAACTTATTAAAACTCT
TAAAACCCGCCTGGCCTGTGCATAACTGTCTGGCCAGCGCACAGCCGAAGAGCTGCAAAAAGCGCCTACC
CTTCGGTCGCTGCGCTCCCTACGCCCCGCCGCTTCGCGTCGGCCTATCGCGGCCGCTGGCCGCTCAAAAA
TGGCTGGCCTACGGCCAGGCAATCTACCAGGGCGCGGACAAGCCGCGCCGTCGCCACTCGACCGCCGGCG
CCCACATCAAGGCACCCTGCCTCGCGCGTTTCGGTGATGACGGTGAAAACCTCTGACACATGCAGCTCCC
GGAGACGGTCACAGCTTGTCTGTAAGCGGATGCCGGGAGCAGACAAGCCCGTCAGGGCGCGTCAGCGGGT
GTTGGCGGGTGTCGGGGCGCAGCCATGACCCAGTCACGTAGCGATAGCGGAGTGTATACTGGCTTAACTA
TGCGGCATCAGAGCAGATTGTACTGAGAGTGCACCATATGCGGTGTGAAATACCGCACAGATGCGTAAGG
AGAAAATACCGCATCAGGCGCTCTTCCGCTTCCTCGCTCACTGACTCGCTGCGCTCGGTCGTTCGGCTGC
GGCGAGCGGTATCAGCTCACTCAAAGGCGGTAATACGGTTATCCACAGAATCAGGGGATAACGCAGGAAA
GAACATGTGAGCAAAAGGCCAGCAAAAGGCCAGGAACCGTAAAAAGGCCGCGTTGCTGGCGTTTTTCCAT
AGGCTCCGCCCCCCTGACGAGCATCACAAAAATCGACGCTCAAGTCAGAGGTGGCGAAACCCGACAGGAC
TATAAAGATACCAGGCGTTTCCCCCTGGAAGCTCCCTCGTGCGCTCTCCTGTTCCGACCCTGCCGCTTAC
CGGATACCTGTCCGCCTTTCTCCCTTCGGGAAGCGTGGCGCTTTCTCATAGCTCACGCTGTAGGTATCTC
AGTTCGGTGTAGGTCGTTCGCTCCAAGCTGGGCTGTGTGCACGAACCCCCCGTTCAGCCCGACCGCTGCG
CCTTATCCGGTAACTATCGTCTTGAGTCCAACCCGGTAAGACACGACTTATCGCCACTGGCAGCAGCCAC
TGGTAACAGGATTAGCAGAGCGAGGTATGTAGGCGGTGCTACAGAGTTCTTGAAGTGGTGGCCTAACTAC
GGCTACACTAGAAGGACAGTATTTGGTATCTGCGCTCTGCTGAAGCCAGTTACCTTCGGAAAAAGAGTTG
GTAGCTCTTGATCCGGCAAACAAACCACCGCTGGTAGCGGTGGTTTTTTTGTTTGCAAGCAGCAGATTAC
GCGCAGAAAAAAAGGATCTCAAGAAGATCCTTTGATCTTTTCTACGGGGTCTGACGCTCAGTGGAACGAA
AACTCACGTTAAGGGCTGATGAATCCCCTAATGATTTTTATCAAAATCATTAAGTTAAGGTAGATACACA
TCTTGTCATATGATCAAATGGTTTCGCCAAAAATCAATAATCAGACAACAAAATGTGCGAACTCGATATT
TTACACGACTCTCTTTACCAATTCTGCCCCGAATTACACTTAAAACGACTCAACAGCTTAACGTTGGCTT
GCCACGCCTTACTTGACTGTAAAACTCTCACTCTTACCGAACTTGGCCGTAACCTGCCAACCAAAGCGAG
AACAAAACATAACATCAAACGAATCGACCGATTGTTAGGTAATCGTCACCTCCACAAAGAGCGACTCGCT
GTATACCGTTGGCATGCTAGCTTTATCTGTTCGGGCAATACGATGCCCATTGTACTTGTTGACTGGTCTG
ATATCCGTGAGCAAAAACGGCTTATGGTATTGCGAGCTTCAGTCGCACTACACGGTCGTTCTGTTACTCT
TTATGAGAAAGCGTTCCCGCTTTCAGAGCAATGTTCAAAGAAAGCTCATGACCAATTTCTAGCCGACCTT
GCGAGCATTCTACCGAGTAACACCACACCGCTCATTGTCAGTGATGCTGGCTTTAAAGTGCCATGGTATA
AATCCGTTGAGAAGCTGGGTTGGTACTGGTTAAGTCGAGTAAGAGGAAAAGTACAATATGCAGACCTAGG
AGCGGAAAACTGGAAACCTATCAGCAACTTACATGATATGTCATCTAGTCACTCAAAGACTTTAGGCTAT
AAGAGGCTGACTAAAAGCAATCCAATCTCATGCCAAATTCTATTGTATAAATCTCGCTCTAAAGGCCGAA
AAAATCAGCGCTCGACACGGACTCATTGTCACCACCCGTCACCTAAAATCTACTCAGCGTCGGCAAAGGA
GCCATGGATTCTAGCAACTAACTTACCTGTTGAAATTCGAACACCCAAACAACTTGTTAATATCTATTCG
AAGCGAATGCAGATTGAAGAAACCTTCCGAGACTTGAAAAGTCCTGCCTACGGACTAGGCCTACGCCATA
GCCGAACGAGCAGCTCAGAGCGTTTTGATATCATGCTGCTAATCGCCCTGATGCTTCAACTAACATGTTG
GCTTGCGGGCGTTCATGCTCAGAAACAAGGTTGGGACAAGCACTTCCAGGCTAACACAGTCAGAAATCGA
AACGTACTCTCAACAGTTCGCTTAGGCATGGAAGTTTTGCGGCATTCTGGCTACACAATAACAAGGGAAG
ACTCACTCGTGGCTGCAACCCTGCTTACTCAAAATCTATTCACACATGGTTACGTTTTGGGGAAATTATG
AGGGGATCTCTCAGCGTTAAGGGATTTTGGTCATGCATTCTAGGTACTAAAACAATTCATCCAGTAAAAT
ATAATATTTTATTTTCTCCCAATCAGGCTTGATCCCCAGTAAGTCAAAAAATAGCTCGACATACTGTTCT
TCCCCGATATCCTCCCTGATCGACCGGACGCAGAAGGCAATGTCATACCACTTGTCCGCCCTGCCGCTTC
TCCCAAGATCAATAAAGCCACTTACTTTGCCATCTTTCACAAAGATGTTGCTGTCTCCCAGGTCGCCGTG
GGAAAAGACAAGTTCCTCTTCGGGCTTTTCCGTCTTTAAAAAATCATACAGCTCGCGCGGATCTTTAAAT
GGAGTGTCTTCTTCCCAGTTTTCGCAATCCACATCGGCCAGATCGTTATTCAGTAAGTAATCCAATTCGG
CTAAGCGGCTGTCTAAGCTATTCGTATAGGGACAATCCGATATGTCGATGGAGTGAAAGAGCCTGATGCA
CTCCGCATACAGCTCGATAATCTTTTCAGGGCTTTGTTCATCTTCATACTCTTCCGAGCAAAGGACGCCA
TCGGCCTCACTCATGAGCAGATTGCTCCAGCCATCATGCCGTTCAAAGTGCAGGACCTTTGGAACAGGCA
GCTTTCCTTCCAGCCATAGCATCATGTCCTTTTCCCGTTCCACATCATAGGTGGTCCCTTTATACCGGCT
GTCCGTCATTTTTAAATATAGGTTTTCATTTTCTCCCACCAGCTTATATACCTTAGCAGGAGACATTCCT
TCCGTATCTTTTACGCAGCGGTATTTTTCGATCAGTTTTTTCAATTCCGGTGATATTCTCATTTTAGCCA
TTTATTATTTCCTTCCTCTTTTCTACAGTATTTAAAGATACCCCAAGAAGCTAATTATAACAAGACGAAC
TCCAATTCACTGTTCCTTGCATTCTAAAACCTTAAATACCAGAAAACAGCTTTTTCAAAGTTGTTTTCAA
AGTTGGCGTATAACATAGTATCGACGGAGCCGATTTTGAAACCGCGGTGATCACAGGCAGCAACGCTCTG
TCATCGTTACAATCAACATGCTACCCTCCGCGAGATCATCCGTGTTTCAAACCCGGCAGCTTAGTTGCCG
TTCTTCCGAATAGCATCGGTAACATGAGCAAAGTCTGCCGCCTTACAACGGCTCTCCCGCTGACGCCGTC
CCGGACTGATGGGCTGCCTGTATCGAGTGGTGATTTTGTGCCGAGCTGCCGGTCGGGGAGCTGTTGGCTG
GCTGGTGGCAGGATATATTGTGGTGTAAACAAATTGACGCTTAGACAACTTAATAACACATTGCGGACGT
TTTTAATGTACTGAATTAACGCCGAATTAATTCCTAGGCCACCATGTTGGGCCCGGCGCGCCAAGCTTGC
ATGCCTGCAGGTCAACATGGTGGAGCACGACACTCTCGTCTACTCCAAGAATATCAAAGATACAGTCTCA
GAAGACCAGAGGGCTATTGAGACTTTTCAACAAAGGGTAATATCGGGAAACCTCCTCGGATTCCATTGCC
CAGCTATCTGTCACTTCATCGAAAGGACAGTAGAAAAGGAAGATGGCTTCTACAAATGCCATCATTGCGA
TAAAGGAAAGGCTATCGTTCAAGATGCCTCTACCGACAGTGGTCCCAAAGATGGACCCCCACCCACGAGG
AACATCGTGGAAAAAGAAGACGTTCCAACCACGTCTTCAAAGCAAGTGGATTGATGTGATGGTCAACATG
GTGGAGCACGACACTCTCGTCTACTCCAAGAATATCAAAGATACAGTCTCAGAAGACCAGAGGGCTATTG
AGACTTTTCAACAAAGGGTAATATCGGGAAACCTCCTCGGATTCCATTGCCCAGCTATCTGTCACTTCAT
CGAAAGGACAGTAGAAAAGGAAGATGGCTTCTACAAATGCCATCATTGCGATAAAGGAAAGGCTATCGTT
CAAGATGCCTCTACCGACAGTGGTCCCAAAGATGGACCCCCACCCACGAGGAACATCGTGGAAAAAGAAG
ACGTTCCAACCACGTCTTCAAAGCAAGTGGATTGATGTGATATCTCCACTGACGTAAGGGATGACGCACA
ATCCCACTATCCTTCGCAAGACCCTTCCTCTATATAAGGAAGTTCATTTCATTTGGAGAGGATAAAACAT
TGCACCTATGGTGTTGCCCTGGCTGGGGTATGTCAGTGATCGCAGTAGAATGTACTAATTGACAAGTTGG
AGAATACGGTAGAACGTCCTTATCCAACACAGCCTTTATCCCTCTCCCTGACGAGGTTTTTGTCAGTGTA
ATATTTCTTTTTGAACTATCCAGCTTAGTACCGTACGGGAAAGTGACTGGTGTGCTTATCTTTGAAATGT
TACTTTGGGTTTCGGTTCTTTAGGTTAGTAAGAAAGCACTTGTCTTCTCATACAAAGGAAAACCTGAGAC
GTATCGCTTACGAAAGTAGCAATGAAAGAAAGGTGGTGGTTTTAATCGCTACCGCAAAAACGATGGGGTC
GTTTTAATTAACTTCTCCTACGCAAGCGTCTAAACGGACGTTGGGGTTTTGCTAGTTTCTTTAGAGAAAA
CTAGCTAAGTCTTTAATGTTATCATTAGAGATGGCATAAATATAATACTTGTGTCTGCTGATAAGATCAT
TTTAATTTGGACGATTAGACTTGTTGAACTACAGGTTACTGAATCACTTGCGCTAATCAACATGGGAGAT
ATGTACGATGAATCATTTGACAAGTCGGGCGGTCCTGCTGACTTGATGGACGATTCTTGGGTGGAATCAG
TTTCGTGGAAAGATCTGTTGAAGAAGTTACACAGCATAAAATTTGCACTACAGTCTGGTAGAGATGAGAT
CACTGGGTTACTAGCGGCACTGAATAGACAGTGTCCTTATTCACCATATGAGCAGTTTCCAGATAAGAAG
GTGTATTTCCTTTTAGACTCACGGGCTAACAGTGCTCTTGGTGTGATTCAGAACGCTTCAGCGTTCAAGA
GACGAGCTGATGAGAAGAATGCAGTGGCGGGTGTTACAAATATTCCTGCGAATCCAAACACAACGGTTAC
GACGAACCAAGGGAGTACTACTACTACCAAGGCGAACACTGGCTCGACTTTGGAAGAAGACTTGTACACT
TATTACAAATTCGATGATGCCTCTACAGCTTTCCACAAATCTCTAACTTCGTTAGAGAACATGGAGTTGA
AGAGTTATTACCGAAGGAACTTTGAGAAAGTATTCGGGATTAAGTTTGGTGGAGCAGCTGCTAGTTCATC
TGCACCGCCTCCAGCGAGTGGAGGTCCGATACGTCCTAATCCCTAGGGATTTAAGGACGTGAACTCTGTT
GAGATCTCTGTGAAATTCAGAGGGTGGGTGATACCATATTCACTGATGCCATTAGCGACATCTAAATAGG
GCTAATTGTGACTAATTTGAGGGAATTTCCTTTACCATTGACGTCAGTGTCGTTGGTAGCATTTGAGTTT
CGGAGCATCTTGTTCTGGGGTTTCACACTATCTTTAGAGAAAGTGTTAAGTTAATTAAGTTATCTTAATT
AAGAGCATAATTATACTGATTTGTCTCTCGTTGATAGAGTCTATCATTCTGTTACTAAAAATTTGACAAC
TCGGTTTGCTGACCTACTGGTTACTGTATCACTTACCCGAGTTAACGAGTCTAGAAACATGAAAAGAACT
GCTGATGGATCAGAATTTGAAAGCCCGAAAAAAAAAAGAAAGGTTTCAATGTCTGAGCCACCTCGGGCTG
AGACCTTTGTATTCCTGGACCTAGAAGCCACTGGGCTCCCAAACATGGACCCTGAGATTGCAGAGATATC
CCTTTTTGCTGTTCACCGCTCTTCCCTGGAGAACCCAGAACGGGATGATTCTGGTTCCTTGGTGCTGCCC
CGTGTTCTGGACAAGCTCACACTGTGCATGTGCCCGGAGCGCCCCTTTACTGCCAAGGCCAGTGAGATTA
CTGGTTTGAGCAGCGAAAGCCTGATGCACTGCGGGAAGGCTGGTTTCAATGGCGCTGTGGTAAGGACACT
GCAGGGCTTCCTAAGCCGCCAGGAGGGCCCCATCTGCCTTGTGGCCCACAATGGCTTCGATTATGACTTC
CCACTGCTGTGCACGGAGCTACAACGTCTGGGTGCCCATCTGCCCCAAGACACTGTCTGCCTGGACACAC
TGCCTGCATTGCGGGGCCTGGACCGTGCTCACAGCCACGGCACCAGGGCTCAAGGCCGCAAAAGCTACAG
CCTGGCCAGTCTCTTCCACCGCTACTTCCAGGCTGAACCCAGTGCTGCCCATTCAGCAGAAGGTGATGTG
CACACCCTGCTTCTGATCTTCCTGCATCGTGCTCCTGAGCTGCTCGCCTGGGCAGATGAGCAGGCCCGCA
GCTGGGCTCATATTGAGCCCATGTACGTGCCACCTGATGGTCCAAGCCTCGAAGCCTAATCCCAAGGATG
CAATAGCATTTAAGTTTAAGAGCTATGCTGGAAACAGCATAGCAAGTTTAAATAAGGCTAGTCCGTTATC
AACTTGAAAAAGTGGCACCGAGTCGGTGCGGAGGATGCAATAGCATTTAATCGGTTTAAGAGCTATGCTG
GAAACAGCATAGCAAGTTTAAATAAGGCTAGTCCGTTATCAACTTGAAAAAGTGGCACCGAGTCGGTGCT
CCCGCTCCCGTAGCTCAGTTGGTTAGAGCGTTGGTCTTATGAGCCGAAGGTCGCGGGTTCGAGCCCCGCC
GGAAGCAAGTG
Features (pLannotate 1.2.2; 22 found; start..end, strand, type, name):
    361..400     +  ncRNA          TLS-PK6: Accession: RF01101 - Pseudoknot of tRNA-like structure
    396..451     +  ncRNA          Hammerhead 3: Accession: RF00008 - Hammerhead ribozyme (type III)
    461..479     +  CDS            9xHis (fragment): 9xHis affinity tag
    514..766     +  terminator     NOS terminator: nopaline synthase terminator and poly(A) signal
    788..812     +  misc_feature   RB T-DNA repeat: right border repeat from nopaline C58 T-DNA
   1152..1553    +  CDS            Y4CG_SINFN (fragment): Protein inferred from homology: Swiss-Prot protein existence level 3. From Sinorhizobium fredii (strain NBRC 101917 / NGR234).
   2113..2742    +  CDS            pVS1 StaA: stability protein from the Pseudomonas plasmid pVS1 (Heeb et al., 2000)
   3171..4244    +  CDS            pVS1 RepA: replication protein from the Pseudomonas plasmid pVS1 (Heeb et al., 2000)
   4310..4504    +  rep_origin     pVS1 oriV: origin of replication for the Pseudomonas plasmid pVS1 (Heeb et al., 2000)
   4707..4746    +  CDS            rop (fragment): Rop protein, which maintains plasmids at low copy number; rop
   4848..4988    +  misc_feature   bom: basis of mobility region from pBR322
   5174..5762    -  rep_origin     ori: high-copy-number ColE1/pMB1/pBR322/pUC origin of replication
   5870..5939    -  ncRNA          RNA-OUT: Accession: RF00240 - RNA-OUT
   7187..7981    -  CDS            KanR: aminoglycoside phosphotransferase; aphA-3; confers resistance to kanamycin
   8406..8430    +  misc_feature   LB T-DNA repeat: left border repeat from nopaline C58 T-DNA
   8533..8553    -  misc_feature   MCS (fragment): pUC18/19 multiple cloning site
   8628..9302    +  promoter       CaMV 35S promoter (enhanced): cauliflower mosaic virus 35S promoter with a duplicated enhancer region
   9862..10473   +  CDS            CP: CAPSD_TRVPP - Experimental evidence at protein level: Swiss-Prot protein existence level 1. Capsid protein self-assembles to form rod-shaped virions about 22 nm in diameter with a central canal enclosing the viral genomic RNA. From Tobacco rattle virus (isolate PpK20) (TRV).
  10899..11606   +  CDS            Trex2: TREX2_MOUSE - Experimental evidence at protein level: Swiss-Prot protein existence level 1. Exonuclease with a preference for double-stranded DNA with mismatched 3' termini. May play a role in DNA repair. From Mus musculus (Mouse).
  11652..11719   +  misc_RNA       tracrRNA (fragment): trans-activating CRISPR RNA for the Streptococcus pyogenes CRISPR/Cas9 system
  11762..11829   +  misc_RNA       tracrRNA (fragment): trans-activating CRISPR RNA for the Streptococcus pyogenes CRISPR/Cas9 system
  11833..11906   +  ncRNA          tRNA: Accession: RF00005 - tRNA
