[The description below was written by a language model from this plasmid's Addgene catalogue record and pLannotate feature annotations shown in this document.]
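Description:
VirTREX2-HLDel-1_NbATML1-2pro and NbATML1-1pro is a binary T-DNA plasmid, built on the pEE083 backbone, that launches an engineered RNA2 of tobacco rattle virus (TRV2) in plants. It is a plant expression vector of about 11.9 kb. The backbone carries a high-copy ColE1/pUC-type origin with the pBR322 bom region for propagation in E. coli. The pVS1 oriV, RepA and StaA functions support replication and stable maintenance in Agrobacterium. A kanamycin resistance gene (aphA-3) provides bacterial selection.

Between the nopaline-type left and right border repeats, an enhanced CaMV 35S promoter with a duplicated enhancer drives transcription of the viral cDNA. A hammerhead ribozyme then trims the 3′ end of the transcript next to the viral tRNA-like structure, and a NOS terminator closes the unit. The viral RNA retains the TRV capsid protein coding sequence. Downstream of this, the record lists a PEBV sub-genomic promoter as driving the payload; the feature table does not annotate this promoter.

The payload consists of the mouse TREX2 3′ exonuclease coding sequence followed by two S. pyogenes-type guide RNA scaffolds. The guides are directed at the NbATML1-2 and NbATML1-1 promoter regions. A terminal tRNA element corresponds to the tRNA-Ile mobility sequence mentioned by the depositor, which is intended to help the RNAs move within the plant. No Cas9 gene is annotated, so the nuclease must presumably be supplied separately, as must the TRV RNA1 component. According to the associated publication, the system is used for viral delivery of a repair exonuclease with guide RNAs to produce heritable, multinucleotide deletions in plants.
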