Addgene plasmid #231154: VirTREX2-HLDel-1_NbATML1-2pro and NbATML1-1pro
Purpose: T-DNA encoding TRV2 with TREX2 and mobile gRNAs targeting NbATML1-2pro and NbATML1-1pro
Depositing lab: Daniel Voytas. Depositing organization: University of Minnesota. Publication: Heritable, multinucleotide deletions in plants using viral delivery of a repair exonuclease and guide RNAs. Liu D, Myers EA, Xuan S, Prichard LE, Donahue LI, Ellison EE, Starker CG, Voytas DF. Plant Physiol. 2024 Mar 29;194(4):2229-2239. doi: 10.1093/plphys/kiae015. PubMed 38243587.
Backbone
  Vector backbone: pEE083
  Vector type: Plant Expression
Growth in bacteria
  Bacterial resistance: Kanamycin, 50 μg/mL
  Growth temperature: 37°C
  Growth strain: DH5alpha
  Copy number: High Copy
Gene/Insert
  Gene/Insert name: TREX2 and mobile gRNAs targeting NbATML1-2pro and NbATML1-1pro
  gRNA/shRNA sequence: AAGGATGCAATAGCATTTAA; GATGCAATAGCATTTAATCG
  Species: M. musculus (mouse); Solanum lycopersicum
  Promoter: PEBV sub-genomic
  Cloning method: Restriction Enzyme; 5′ cloning site unknown (unknown if destroyed)
Terms and licenses: Academic/Nonprofit Terms; Industry Terms: Not Available to Industry
Depositor comments: also contains mobile sequences from tRNAIleu
How to cite: VirTREX2-HLDel-1_NbATML1-2pro and NbATML1-1pro was a gift from Daniel Voytas (Addgene plasmid # 231154 ; http://n2t.net/addgene:231154 ; RRID:Addgene_231154)
